>Addgene plasmid #193382 | nTALECD for_TUB4S351F_1397NC | addgene full sequence | sequence record 381699 | Addgene NGS Result
ACCAATCTTTCCGACATTATCGAGAAGGAAACAGGTAAACAACTCGTAATCCAAGAAAGCATACTGATGC
TTCCTGAAGAGGTTGAAGAGGTCATAGGGAACAAACCTGAAAGCGACATTTTGGTTCATACTGCCTATGA
TGAGTCTACAGATGAGAACGTGATGTTGCTAACCTCAGATGCACCTGAATACAAGCCATGGGCTTTAGTG
ATTCAGGATTCGAATGGAGAGAACAAGATCAAGATGCTCTGATAACTCGAGCGATCCTCTAGAACCCAGC
TTTCTTGTACAAAGTGGTGATATCCCGCGGCCATGCTAGAGTCCGCAAAAATCACCAGTCTCTCTCTACA
AATCTATCTCTCTCTATTTTTCTCCAGAATAATGTGTGAGTAGTTCCCAGATAAGGGAATTAGGGTTCTT
ATAGGGTTTCGCTCATGTGTTGAGCATATAAGAAACCCTTAGTATGTATTTGTATTTGTAAAATACTTCT
ATCAATAAAATTTCTAATTCCTAAAACCAAAATCCAGTGACCTGCAGGCATGCGACGTCGGGCCCTCTAG
AGGATCCCCGGCACCCTACTTAGATCAACACATAAAAGTTAGTAAGTGAAGAACCACAACAACAACACTA
GATTCATCTTCAAGTGTATGTAGGTATAGTAACATGAACAAGAACAGACTCAAGTACAAGATCGCATACG
AAAATGGAAATGGCAATGTCACTTCCACATAATCAAACACGAATCCTCATATCAACAAGGCCTGAGATTC
TAACTAGCTCATAACAACTTAGCCAATAGTTACTTGAGACTACCAAATGTATGTAGAACTAAAGACTAAG
GGACAGAGAGTTCGTCTAAACAGGTGAATCTAGTCGTTGTTATCTAATAAACAATTCAGCCCCAAATGCA
GAACACACATAGAGCTCTCTATTGATTCAAATTACGATCTGATACTGATAACGTCTAGATTTTTAGGGTT
AAAGCAATCAATCACCTGACGATTCAAGGTGGTTGGATCATGACGATTCCAGAAAACATCAAGCAAGCTC
TCAAAGCTACACTCTTTGGGATCATACTGAACTCTAACAACCTCGTTATGTCCCGTAGTGCCAGTACAGA
CATCCTCGTAACTCGGATTGTGCACGATGCCATGGCTATACCCAACCTCGGTCTTGGTCACACCAGGAAC
TCTCTGGTAAGCTAGCTCCACTCCCCAGAAACAACCGGCGCCAAATTGCGCGAATTGCTGACCTGAAGAC
GGAACATCATCGTCGGGTCCTTGGGCGATTGCGGCGGAAGATGGGTCAGCTTGGGCTTGAGGACGAGACC
CGAATCCGAGTCTGTTGAAAAGGTTGTTCATTGGGGATTTGTATACGGAGATTGGTCGTCGAGAGGTTTG
AGGGAAAGGACAAATGGGTTTGGCTCTGGAGAAAGAGAGTGCGGCTTTAGAGAGAGAATTGAGAGGTTTA
GAGAGAGATGCGGCGGCGATGAGCGGAGGAGAGACGACGAGGACCTGCATTATCAAAGCAGTGACGTGGT
GAAATTTGGAACTTTTAAGAGGCAGATAGATTTATTATTTGTATCCATTTTCTTCATTGTTCTAGAATGT
CGCGGAACAAATTTTAAAACTAAATCCTAAATTTTTCTAATTTTGTTGCCAATAGTGGATATGTGGGCCG
TATAGAAGGAATCTATTGAAGGCCCAAACCCATACTGACGAGCCCAAAGGTTCGTTTTGCGTTTTATGTT
TCGGTTCGATGCCAACGCCACATTCTGAGCTAGGCAAAAAACAAACGTGTCTTTGAATAGACTCCTCTCG
TTAACACATGCAGCGGCTGCATGGTGACGCCATTAACACGTGGCCTACAATTGCATGATGTCTCCATTGA
CACGTGACTTCTCGTCTCCTTTCTTAATATATCTAACAAACACTCCTACCTCTTCCAAAATATATACACA
TCTTTTTGATCAATCTCTCATTCAAAATCTCATTCTCTCTAGTAAACAAGAACAAAAAAATGGCGGATAC
AGCTAGAGGAACCCATCACGATATCATCGGCAGAGACCAGTACCCGATGATGGGCCGAGACCGAGACCAG
TACCAGATGTCCGGACGAGGATCTGACTACTCCAAGTCTAGGCAGATTGCTAAAGCTGCAACTGCTGTCA
CAGCTGGTGGTTCCCTCCTTGTTCTCTCCAGCCTTACCCTTGTTGGAACTGTCATAGCTTTGACTGTTGC
AACACCTCTGCTCGTTATCTTCAGCCCAATCCTTGTCCCGGCTCTCATCACAGTTGCACTCCTCATCACC
GGTTTTCTTTCCTCTGGAGGGTTTGGCATTGCCGCTATAACCGTTTTCTCTTGGATTTACAAGTAAGCAC
ACATTTATCATCTTACTTCATAATTTTGTGCAATATGTGCATGCATGTGTTGAGCCAGTAGCTTTGGATC
AATTTTTTTGGTCGAATAACAAATGTAACAATAAGAAATTGCAAATTCTAGGGAACATTTGGTTAACTAA
ATACGAAATTTGACCTAGCTAGCTTGAATGTGTCTGTGTATATCATCTATATAGGTAAAATGCTTGGTAT
GATACCTATTGATTGTGAATAGGTACGCAACGGGAGAGCACCCACAGGGATCAGACAAGTTGGACAGTGC
AAGGATGAAGTTGGGAAGCAAAGCTCAGGATCTGAAAGACAGAGCTCAGTACTACGGACAGCAACATACT
GGTGGGGAACATGACCGTGACCGTACTCGTGGTGGCCAGCACACTACTCAAGGGTGGGCGCGCCGACCCA
GCTTTCTTGTACAAAGTGGTGATATCCCGCGGATGGTGAGCAAGGGCGAGGAGCTGTTCACCGGGGTGGT
GCCCATCCTGGTCGAGCTGGACGGCGACGTAAACGGCCACAAGTTCAGCGTGTCCGGCGAGGGCGAGGGC
GATGCCACCTACGGCAAGCTGACCCTGAAGTTCATCTGCACCACCGGCAAGCTGCCCGTGCCCTGGCCCA
CCCTCGTGACCACCCTGACCTACGGCGTGCAGTGCTTCAGCCGCTACCCCGACCACATGAAGCAGCACGA
CTTCTTCAAGTCCGCCATGCCCGAAGGCTACGTCCAGGAGCGCACCATCTTCTTCAAGGACGACGGCAAC
TACAAGACCCGCGCCGAGGTGAAGTTCGAGGGCGACACCCTGGTGAACCGCATCGAGCTGAAGGGCATCG
ACTTCAAGGAGGACGGCAACATCCTGGGGCACAAGCTGGAGTACAACTACAACAGCCACAACGTCTATAT
CATGGCCGACAAGCAGAAGAACGGCATCAAGGTGAACTTCAAGATCCGCCACAACATCGAGGACGGCAGC
GTGCAGCTCGCCGACCACTACCAGCAGAACACCCCCATCGGCGACGGCCCCGTGCTGCTGCCCGACAACC
ACTACCTGAGCACCCAGTCCGCCCTGAGCAAAGACCCCAACGAGAAGCGCGATCACATGGTCCTGCTGGA
GTTCGTGACCGCCGCCGGGATCACTCTCGGCATGGACGAGCTGTACGAACCCGGCATGTTACGTCCTGTA
GAAACCCCAACCCGTGAAATCAAAAAACTCGACGGCCTGTGGGCATTCAGTCTGGATCGCGACCGCAAAC
CGAAGTCGGCGGCTTTTCTGCTGCAAAAACGCTGGACTGGCATGAACTTCGGTGAAAAACCGCAGCAGGG
AGGCAAACAATGACCATGGCGGCCGGGAGGGCCATGCTAGAGTCCGCAAAAATCACCAGTCTCTCTCTAC
AAATCTATCTCTCTCTATTTTTCTCCAGAATAATGTGTGAGTAGTTCCCAGATAAGGGAATTAGGGTTCT
TATAGGGTTTCGCTCATGTGTTGAGCATATAAGAAACCCTTAGTATGTATTTGTATTTGTAAAATACTTC
TATCAATAAAATTTCTAATTCCTAAAACCAAAATCCAGTGACCTGCAGGCATGCGACCTCGAATTATCGA
TCATGAGCGGAGAATTAAGGGAGTCACGTTATGACCCCCGCCGATGACGCGGGACAAGCCGTTTTACGTT
TGGAACTGACAGAACCGCAACGTTGAAGGAGCCACTGAGCCGCGGGTTTCTGGAGTTTAATGAGCTAAGC
ACATACGTCAGAAACCATTATTGCGCGTTCAAAAGTCGCCTAAGGTCACTATCAGCTAGCAAATATTTCT
TGTCAAAAATGCTCCACTGACGTTCCATAAATTCCCCTCGGTATCCAATTAGAGTCTCATATTCACTCTC
AACTCGATCGAGGCATGATTGAACAAGATGGATTGCACGCAGGTTCTCCGGCCGCTTGGGTGGAGAGGCT
ATTCGGCTATGACTGGGCACAACAGACAATCGGCTGCTCTGATGCCGCCGTGTTCCGGCTGTCAGCGCAG
GGGCGCCCGGTTCTTTTTGTCAAGACCGACCTGTCCGGTGCCCTGAATGAACTCCAAGACGAGGCAGCGC
GGCTATCGTGGCTGGCCACGACGGGCGTTCCTTGCGCAGCTGTGCTCGACGTTGTCACTGAAGCGGGAAG
GGACTGGCTGCTATTGGGCGAAGTGCCGGGGCAGGATCTCCTGTCATCTCACCTTGCTCCTGCCGAGAAA
GTATCCATCATGGCTGATGCAATGCGGCGGCTGCATACGCTTGATCCGGCTACCTGCCCATTCGACCACC
AAGCGAAACATCGCATCGAGCGAGCACGTACTCGGATGGAAGCCGGTCTTGTCGATCAGGATGATCTGGA
CGAAGAGCATCAGGGGCTCGCGCCAGCCGAACTGTTCGCCAGGCTCAAGGCGCGGATGCCCGACGGCGAG
GATCTCGTCGTGACCCACGGCGATGCCTGCTTGCCGAATATCATGGTGGAAAATGGCCGCTTTTCTGGAT
TCATCGACTGTGGCCGGCTGGGTGTGGCGGACCGCTATCAGGACATAGCGTTGGCTACCCGTGATATTGC
TGAAGAGCTTGGCGGCGAATGGGCTGACCGCTTCCTCGTGCTTTACGGTATCGCCGCTCCCGATTCGCAG
CGCATCGCCTTCTATCGCCTTCTTGACGAGTTCTTCTGAGCGGGACTCTGGGGTTCGGACTCTAGCTAGA
GTCAAGCAGATCGTTCAAACATTTGGCAATAAAGTTTCTTAAGATTGAATCCTGTTGCCGGTCTTGCGAT
GATTATCATATAATTTCTGTTGAATTACGTTAAGCATGTAATAATTAACATGTAATGCATGACGTTATTT
ATGAGATGGGTTTTTATGATTAGAGTCCCGCAATTATACATTTAATACGCGATAGAAAACAAAATATAGC
GCGCAAACTAGGATAAATTATCGCGCGCGGTGTCATCTATGTTACTAGATCGACCGGCATGCAAGCTGAT
AATTCAATTCGGCGTTAATTCAGTACATTAAAAACGTCCGCAATGTGTTATTAAGTTGTCTAAGCGTCAA
TTTGTTTACACCACAATATATCCTGCCACCAGCCAGCCAACAGCTCCCCGACCGGCAGCTCGGCACAAAA
TCACCACTCGATACAGGCAGCCCATCAGTCCGGGACGGCGTCAGCGGGAGAGCCGTTGTAAGGCGGCAGA
CTTTGCTCATGTTACCGATGCTATTCGGAAGAACGGCAACTAAGCTGCCGGGTTTGAAACACGGATGATC
TCGCGGAGGGTAGCATGTTGATTGTAACGATGACAGAGCGTTGCTGCCTGTGATCAATTCGGGCACGAAC
CCAGTGGACATAAGCCTGTTCGGTTCGTAAGCTGTAATGCAAGTAGCGTATGCGCTCACGCAACTGGTCC
AGAACCTTGACCGAACGCAGCGGTGGTAACGGCGCAGTGGCGGTTTTCATGGCTTGTTATGACTGTTTTT
TTGGGGTACAGTCTATGCCTCGGGCATCCAAGCAGCAAGCGCGTTACGCCGTGGGTCGATGTTTGATGTT
ATGGAGCAGCAACGATGTTACGCAGCAGGGCAGTCGCCCTAAAACAAAGTTAAACATCATGGGGGAAGCG
GTGATCGCCGAAGTATCGACTCAACTATCAGAGGTAGTTGGCGTCATCGAGCGCCATCTCGAACCGACGT
TGCTGGCCGTACATTTGTACGGCTCCGCAGTGGATGGCGGCCTGAAGCCACACAGTGATATTGATTTGCT
GGTTACGGTGACCGTAAGGCTTGATGAAACAACGCGGCGAGCTTTGATCAACGACCTTTTGGAAACTTCG
GCTTCCCCTGGAGAGAGCGAGATTCTCCGCGCTGTAGAAGTCACCATTGTTGTGCACGACGACATCATTC
CGTGGCGTTATCCAGCTAAGCGCGAACTGCAATTTGGAGAATGGCAGCGCAATGACATTCTTGCAGGTAT
CTTCGAGCCAGCCACGATCGACATTGATCTGGCTATCTTGCTGACAAAAGCAAGAGAACATAGCGTTGCC
TTGGTAGGTCCAGCGGCGGAGGAACTCTTTGATCCGGTTCCTGAACAGGATCTATTTGAGGCGCTAAATG
AAACCTTAACGCTATGGAACTCGCCGCCCGACTGGGCTGGCGATGAGCGAAATGTAGTGCTTACGTTGTC
CCGCATTTGGTACAGCGCAGTAACCGGCAAAATCGCGCCGAAGGATGTCGCTGCCGACTGGGCAATGGAG
CGCCTGCCGGCCCAGTATCAGCCCGTCATACTTGAAGCTAGACAGGCTTATCTTGGACAAGAAGAAGATC
GCTTGGCCTCGCGCGCAGATCAGTTGGAAGAATTTGTCCACTACGTGAAAGGCGAGATCACCAAGGTAGT
CGGCAAATAATGTCTAGCTAGAAATTCGTTCAAGCCGACGCCGCTTCGCGGCGCGGCTTAACTCAAGCGT
TAGATGCACTAAGCACATAATTGCTCACAGCCAAACTATCAGGTCAAGTCTGCTTTTATTATTTTTAAGC
GTGCATAATAAGCCCTACACAAATTGGGAGATATATCATGCATGACCAAAATCCCTTAACGTGAGTTTTC
GTTCCACTGAGCGTCAGACCCCGTAGAAAAGATCAAAGGATCTTCTTGAGATCCTTTTTTTCTGCGCGTA
ATCTGCTGCTTGCAAACAAAAAAACCACCGCTACCAGCGGTGGTTTGTTTGCCGGATCAAGAGCTACCAA
CTCTTTTTCCGAAGGTAACTGGCTTCAGCAGAGCGCAGATACCAAATACTGTCCTTCTAGTGTAGCCGTA
GTTAGGCCACCACTTCAAGAACTCTGTAGCACCGCCTACATACCTCGCTCTGCTAATCCTGTTACCAGTG
GCTGCTGCCAGTGGCGATAAGTCGTGTCTTACCGGGTTGGACTCAAGACGATAGTTACCGGATAAGGCGC
AGCGGTCGGGCTGAACGGGGGGTTCGTGCACACAGCCCAGCTTGGAGCGAACGACCTACACCGAACTGAG
ATACCTACAGCGTGAGCTATGAGAAAGCGCCACGCTTCCCGAAGGGAGAAAGGCGGACAGGTATCCGGTA
AGCGGCAGGGTCGGAACAGGAGAGCGCACGAGGGAGCTTCCAGGGGGAAACGCCTGGTATCTTTATAGTC
CTGTCGGGTTTCGCCACCTCTGACTTGAGCGTCGATTTTTGTGATGCTCGTCAGGGGGGCGGAGCCTATG
GAAAAACGCCAGCAACGCGGCCTTTTTACGGTTCCTGGCCTTTTGCTGGCCTTTTGCTCACATGTTCTTT
CCTGCGTTATCCCCTGATTCTGTGGATAACCGTATTACCGCCTTTGAGTGAGCTGATACCGCTCGCCGCA
GCCGAACGACCGAGCGCAGCGAGTCAGTGAGCGAGGAAGCGGAAGAGCGCCTGATGCGGTATTTTCTCCT
TACGCATCTGTGCGGTATTTCACACCGCATATGGTGCACTCTCAGTACAATCTGCTCTGATGCCGCATAG
TTAAGCCAGTATACACTCCGCTATCGCTACGTGACTGGGTCATGGCTGCGCCCCGACACCCGCCAACACC
CGCTGACGCGCCCTGACGGGCTTGTCTGCTCCCGGCATCCGCTTACAGACAAGCTGTGACCGTCTCCGGG
AGCTGCATGTGTCAGAGGTTTTCACCGTCATCACCGAAACGCGCGAGGCAGGGTGCCTTGATGTGGGCGC
CGGCGGTCGAGTGGCGACGGCGCGGCTTGTCCGCGCCCTGGTAGATTGCCTGGCCGTAGGCCAGCCATTT
TTGAGCGGCCAGCGGCCGCGATAGGCCGACGCGAAGCGGCGGGGCGTAGGGAGCGCAGCGACCGAAGGGT
AGGCGCTTTTTGCAGCTCTTCGGCTGTGCGCTGGCCAGACAGTTATGCACAGGCCAGGCGGGTTTTAAGA
GTTTTAATAAGTTTTAAAGAGTTTTAGGCGGAAAAATCGCCTTTTTTCTCTTTTATATCAGTCACTTACA
TGTGTGACCGGTTCCCAATGTACGGCTTTGGGTTCCCAATGTACGGGTTCCGGTTCCCAATGTACGGCTT
TGGGTTCCCAATGTACGTGCTATCCACAGGAAAGAGACCTTTTCGACCTTTTTCCCCTGCTAGGGCAATT
TGCCCTAGCATCTGCTCCGTACATTAGGAACCGGCGGATGCTTCGCCCTCGATCAGGTTGCGGTAGCGCA
TGACTAGGATCGGGCCAGCCTGCCCCGCCTCCTCCTTCAAATCGTACTCCGGCAGGTCATTTGACCCGAT
CAGCTTGCGCACGGTGAAACAGAACTTCTTGAACTCTCCGGCGCTGCCACTGCGTTCGTAGATCGTCTTG
AACAACCATCTGGCTTCTGCCTTGCCTGCGGCGCGGCGTGCCAGGCGGTAGAGAAAACGGCCGATGCCGG
GATCGATCAAAAAGTAATCGGGGTGAACCGTCAGCACGTCCGGGTTCTTGCCTTCTGTGATCTCGCGGTA
CATCCAATCAGCTAGCTCGATCTCGATGTACTCCGGCCGCCCGGTTTCGCTCTTTACGATCTTGTAGCGG
CTAATCAAGGCTTCACCCTCGGATACCGTCACCAGGCGGCCGTTCTTGGCCTTCTTCGTACGCTGCATGG
CAACGTGCGTGGTGTTTAACCGAATGCAGGTTTCTACCAGGTCGTCTTTCTGCTTTCCGCCATCGGCTCG
CCGGCAGAACTTGAGTACGTCCGCAACGTGTGGACGGAACACGCGGCCGGGCTTGTCTCCCTTCCCTTCC
CGGTATCGGTTCATGGATTCGGTTAGATGGGAAACCGCCATCAGTACCAGGTCGTAATCCCACACACTGG
CCATGCCGGCCGGCCCTGCGGAAACCTCTACGTGCCCGTCTGGAAGCTCGTAGCGGATCACCTCGCCAGC
TCGTCGGTCACGCTTCGACAGACGGAAAACGGCCACGTCCATGATGCTGCGACTATCGCGGGTGCCCACG
TCATAGAGCATCGGAACGAAAAAATCTGGTTGCTCGTCGCCCTTGGGCGGCTTCCTAATCGACGGCGCAC
CGGCTGCCGGCGGTTGCCGGGATTCTTTGCGGATTCGATCAGCGGCCGCTTGCCACGATTCACCGGGGCG
TGCTTCTGCCTCGATGCGTTGCCGCTGGGCGGCCTGCGCGGCCTTCAACTTCTCCACCAGGTCATCACCC
AGCGCCGCGCCGATTTGTACCGGGCCGGATGGTTTGCGACCGCTCACGCCGATTCCTCGGGCTTGGGGGT
TCCAGTGCCATTGCAGGGCCGGCAGACAACCCAGCCGCTTACGCCTGGCCAACCGCCCGTTCCTCCACAC
ATGGGGCATTCCACGGCGTCGGTGCCTGGTTGTTCTTGATTTTCCATGCCGCCTCCTTTAGCCGCTAAAA
TTCATCTACTCATTTATTCATTTGCTCATTTACTCTGGTAGCTGCGCGATGTATTCAGATAGCAGCTCGG
TAATGGTCTTGCCTTGGCGTACCGCGTACATCTTCAGCTTGGTGTGATCCTCCGCCGGCAACTGAAAGTT
GACCCGCTTCATGGCTGGCGTGTCTGCCAGGCTGGCCAACGTTGCAGCCTTGCTGCTGCGTGCGCTCGGA
CGGCCGGCACTTAGCGTGTTTGTGCTTTTGCTCATTTTCTCTTTACCTCATTAACTCAAATGAGTTTTGA
TTTAATTTCAGCGGCCAGCGCCTGGACCTCGCGGGCAGCATCGCCCTCGGGTTCTGATTCAAGAACGGTT
GTGCCGGCGGCGGCAGTGCCTGGGTAGCTCACGCGCTGCGTGATACGGGACTCAAGAATGGGCAGCTCGT
ACCCGGCCAGCGCCTCGGCAACCTCACCGCCGATGCGCGTGCCTTTGATCGCCCGCGACACGACAAAGGC
CGCTTGTAGCCTTCCATCCGTGACCTCAATGCGCTGCTTAACCAGCTCCACCAGGTCGGCGGTGGCCCAT
ATGTCGTAAGGGCTTGGCTGCACCGGAATCAGCACGAAGTCGGCTGCCTTGATCGCGGACACAGCCAAGT
CCGCCGCCTGGGGCGCTCCGTCGATCACTACGAAGTCGCGCCGGCCGATGGCCTTCACGTCGCGGTCAAT
CGTCGGGCGGTCGATGCCGACAACGGTTAGCGGTTGATCTTCCCGCACGGCCGCCCAATCGCGGGCACTG
CCCTGGGGATCGGAATCGACTAACAGAACATCGGCCCCGGCGAGTTGCAGGGCGCGGGCTAGATGGGTTG
CGATGGTCGTCTTGCCTGACCCGCCTTTCTGGTTAAGTACAGCGATAACCTTCATGCGTTCCCCTTGCGT
ATTTGTTTATTTACTCATCGCATCATATACGCAGCGACCGCATGACGCAAGCTGTTTTACTCAAATACAC
ATCACCTTTTTAGACGGCGGCGCTCGGTTTCTTCAGCGGCCAAGCTGGCCGGCCAGGCCGCCAGCTTGGC
ATCAGACAAACCGGCCAGGATTTCATGCAGCCGCACGGTTGAGACGTGCGCGGGCGGCTCGAACACGTAC
CCGGCCGCGATCATCTCCGCCTCGATCTCTTCGGTAATGAAAAACGGTTCGTCCTGGCCGTCCTGGTGCG
GTTTCATGCTTGTTCCTCTTGGCGTTCATTCTCGGCGGCCGCCAGGGCGTCGGCCTCGGTCAATGCGTCC
TCACGGAAGGCACCGCGCCGCCTGGCCTCGGTGGGCGTCACTTCCTCGCTGCGCTCAAGTGCGCGGTACA
GGGTCGAGCGATGCACGCCAAGCAGTGCAGCCGCCTCTTTCACGGTGCGGCCTTCCTGGTCGATCAGCTC
GCGGGCGTGCGCGATCTGTGCCGGGGTGAGGGTAGGGCGGGGGCCAAACTTCACGCCTCGGGCCTTGGCG
GCCTCGCGCCCGCTCCGGGTGCGGTCGATGATTAGGGAACGCTCGAACTCGGCAATGCCGGCGAACACGG
TCAACACCATGCGGCCGGCCGGCGTGGTGGTGTCGGCCCACGGCTCTGCCAGGCTACGCAGGCCCGCGCC
GGCCTCCTGGATGCGCTCGGCAATGTCCAGTAGGTCGCGGGTGCTGCGGGCCAGGCGGTCTAGCCTGGTC
ACTGTCACAACGTCGCCAGGGCGTAGGTGGTCAAGCATCCTGGCCAGCTCCGGGCGGTCGCGCCTGGTGC
CGGTGATCTTCTCGGAAAACAGCTTGGTGCAGCCGGCCGCGTGCAGTTCGGCCCGTTGGTTGGTCAAGTC
CTGGTCGTCGGTGCTGACGCGGGCATAGCCCAGCAGGCCAGCGGCGGCGCTCTTGTTCATGGCGTAATGT
CTCCGGTTCTAGTCGCAAGTATTCTACTTTATGCGACTAAAACACGCGACAAGAAAACGCCAGGAAAAGG
GCAGGGCGGCAGCCTGTCGCGTAACTTAGGACTTGTGCGACATGTCGTTTTCAGAAGACGGCTGCACTGA
ACGTCAGAAGCCGACTGCACTATAGCAGCGGAGGGGTTGGATCAAAGTACTTTAAAGTACTTTAAAGTAC
TTTAAAGTACTTTGATCCCGAGGGGAACCCTGTGGTTGGCATGCACATACAAATGGACGAACGGATAAAC
CTTTTCACGCCCTTTTAAATATCCGATTATTCTAATAAACGCTCTTTTCTCTTAGGTTTACCCGCCAATA
TATCCTGTCAAACACTGATAGTTTAAACTGAAGGCGGGAAACGACAATCTGATCCAAGCTCAAGCTAAGC
TCTCAACTTTTGATTCGCTATTTGCAGTGCACCTGTGGCGTTCATCACATCTTTTGTGACACTGTTTGCA
CTGGTCATTGCTATTACAAAGGACCTTCCTGATGTTGAAGGAGATCGAAAGTAAGTAACTGCACGCATAA
CCATTTTCTTTCCGCTCTTTGGCTCAATCCATTTGACAGTCAAAGACAATGTTTAACCAGCTCCGTTTGA
TATATTGTCTTTATGTGTTTGTTCAAGCATGTTTAGTTAATCATGCCTTTGATTGATCTTGAATAGGTTC
CAAATATCAACCCTGGCAACAAAACTTGGAGTGAGAAACATTGCATTCCTCGGTTCTGGACTTCTGCTAG
TAAATTATGTTTCAGCCATATCACTAGCTTTCTACATGCCTCAGGTGAATTCATCTATTTCCGTCTTAAC
TATTTCGGTTAATTAAAGCACGAACACCATTACTGCATGTAGAAGCTTGATAAACTATCGCCACCAATTT
ATTTTTGTTGCGATATTGTTACTTTCCTCAGTATGCAGCTTTGAAAAGACCAACCCTCTTATCCTTTAAC
AATGAACAGGTTTTTAGAGGTAGCTTGATGATTCCTGCACATGTGATCTTGGCTTCAGGCTTAATTTTCC
AGGTAAAGCATTATGAGATACTCTTATATCTCTTACATACTTTTGAGATAATGCACAAGAACTTCATAAC
TATATGCTTTAGTTTCTGCATTTGACACTGCCAAATTCATTAATCTCTAATATCTTTGTTGTTGATCTTT
GGTAGACATGGGTACTAGAAAAAGCAAACTACACCAAGGTAAAATACTTTTGTACAAACATAAACTCGTT
ATCACGGAACATCAATGGAGTGTATATCTAACGGAGTGTAGAAACATTTGATTATTGCAGGAAGCTATCT
CAGGATATTATCGGTTTATATGGAATCTCTTCTACGCAGAGTATCTGTTATTCCCCTTCCTCTAGCTTTC
AATTTCATGGTGAGGATATGCAGTTTTCTTTGTATATCATTCTTCTTCTTCTTTGTAGCTTGGAGTCAAA
ATCGGTTCCTTCATGTACATACATCAAGGATATGTCCTTCTGAATTTTTATATCTTGCAATAAAAATGCT
TGTACCAATTGAAACACCAGCTTTTTGAGTTCTATGATCACTGACTTGGTTCTAACCAAAAAAAAAAAAA
TGTTTAATTTACATATCTAAAAGTAGGTTTAGGGAAACCTAAACAGTAAAATATTTGTATATTATTCGAA
TTTCACTCATCATAAAAACTTAAATTGCACCATAAAATTTTGTTTTACTATTAATGATGTAATTTGTGTA
ACTTAAGATAAAAATAATATTCCGTAAGTTAACCGGCTAAAACCACGTATAAACCAGGGAACCTGTTAAA
CCGGTTCTTTACTGGATAAAGAAATGAAAGCCCATGTAGACAGCTCCATTAGAGCCCAAACCCTAAATTT
CTCATCTATATAAAAGGAGTGACATTAGGGTTTTTGTTCGTCCTCTTAAAGCTTCTCGTTTTCTCTGCCG
TCTCTCTCATTCGCGCGACGCAAACGATCTTCAGGTGATCTTCTTTCTCCAAATCCTCTCTCATAACTCT
GATTTCGTACTTGTGTATTTGAGCTCACGCTCTGTTTCTCTCACCACAGCCATGCCTAAGAAGAAGAGGA
AGGTTGCTAGTGATATCACAAGTTTGTACAAAAAAGCAGGCTTTTACCCATACGATGTTCCAGATTACGC
TGATATCGCCGATCTACGCACGCTCGGCTACAGCCAGCAGCAACAGGAGAAGATCAAACCGAAGGTTCGT
TCGACAGTGGCGCAGCACCACGAGGCACTGGTCGGCCACGGGTTTACACACGCGCACATCGTTGCGTTAA
GCCAACACCCGGCAGCGTTAGGGACCGTCGCTGTCAAGTATCAGGACATGATCGCAGCGTTGCCAGAGGC
GACACACGAAGCGATCGTTGGCGTCGGCAAACAGTGGTCCGGCGCACGCGCTCTGGAGGCCTTGCTCACG
GTGGCGGGAGAGTTGAGAGGTCCACCGTTACAGTTGGACACAGGCCAACTTCTCAAGATTGCAAAACGTG
GCGGCGTGACCGCAGTGGAGGCAGTGCATGCATGGCGCAATGCACTGACGGGTGCCCCGCTCAACCTGAC
CCCAGACCAAGTTGTCGCGATTGCAAGCAACAACGGAGGCAAACAAGCCTTAGAAACAGTCCAGAGATTG
TTGCCGGTGCTGTGCCAAGACCACGGCCTGACCCCAGAACAAGTTGTCGCGATTGCAAGCAACAACGGAG
GCAAACAAGCCTTAGAAACAGTCCAGAGATTGTTGCCGGTGCTGTGCCAAGCCCACGGCCTGACCCCAGA
CCAGGTTGTGGCCATCGCCAGCAACATAGGTGGCAAGCAGGCCCTCGAAACCGTCCAGAGACTGTTACCG
GTTCTCTGCCAGGCCCACGGCCTGACCCCAGCCCAGGTTGTGGCCATCGCCAGCAACATAGGTGGCAAGC
AGGCCCTCGAAACCGTCCAGAGACTGTTACCGGTTCTCTGCCAGGACCACGGCCTGACCCCCGACCAGGT
TGTCGCTATTGCTAGTAACGGCGGAGGCAAACAGGCGCTGGAAACAGTTCAGCGCCTCTTGCCGGTCTTG
TGTCAGGACCACGGCCTGACCCCAGAACAAGTTGTCGCGATTGCAAGCAACAACGGAGGCAAACAAGCCT
TAGAAACAGTCCAGAGATTGTTGCCGGTGCTGTGCCAAGCCCACGGCCTGACCCCAGACCAAGTTGTCGC
GATTGCAAGCAACAACGGAGGCAAACAAGCCTTAGAAACAGTCCAGAGATTGTTGCCTGTGCTGTGCCAA
GCCCACGGCCTGACCCCAGCCCAGGTTGTGGCCATCGCCAGCAACATAGGTGGCAAGCAGGCCCTCGAAA
CCGTCCAGAGACTGTTACCGGTTCTCTGCCAGGACCACGGCCTGACCCCCGACCAGGTTGTCGCTATTGC
TAGTAACGGCGGAGGCAAACAGGCGCTGGAAACAGTTCAGCGCCTCTTGCCGGTCTTGTGTCAGGACCAC
GGCCTGACCCCGGAACAGGTGGTTGCAATCGCGTCACACGATGGGGGAAAGCAGGCCCTAGAAACCGTTC
AGCGACTCCTGCCCGTCCTGTGCCAGGCCCACGGCCTGACCCCGGACCAGGTGGTTGCAATCGCGTCACA
CGATGGGGGAAAGCAGGCCCTAGAAACCGTTCAGCGACTCCTGCCCGTCCTGTGCCAGGCCCACGGCCTG
ACCCCGGCCCAGGTGGTTGCAATCGCGTCACACGATGGGGGAAAGCAGGCCCTAGAAACCGTTCAGCGAC
TCCTGCCCGTCCTGTGCCAGGACCACGGCCTGACCCCAGACCAGGTTGTGGCCATCGCCAGCAACATAGG
TGGCAAGCAGGCCCTCGAAACCGTCCAGAGACTGTTACCGGTTCTCTGCCAGGACCACGGCCTGACCCCA
GAACAGGTTGTGGCCATCGCCAGCAACATAGGTGGCAAGCAGGCCCTCGAAACCGTCCAGAGACTGTTAC
CGGTTCTCTGCCAGGCCCACGGCCTGACCCCAGACCAGGTTGTGGCCATCGCCAGCAACATAGGTGGCAA
GCAGGCCCTCGAAACCGTCCAGAGACTGTTACCGGTTCTCTGCCAGGCCCACGGCCTGACCCCTGAGCAG
GTAGTGGCTATTGCATCCCACGACGGGGGCAGACCCGCACTGGAGTCAATTGTTGCCCAGTTATCTCGCC
CTGATCCGGCGTTGGCCGCGTTGACCAACGACCACCTCGTCGCCTTGGCCTGCCTCGGCGGGCGTCCTGC
GCTGGATGCAGTGAAAAAGGGATTGGGGGGGTCTGGATCGTATGCTTTAGGACCGTATCAGATCTCAGCT
CCACAATTGCCTGCATATAACGGACAAACTGTTGGGACCTTTTACTACGTTAACGATGCTGGTGGATTGG
AGTCCAAAGTGTTCTCTTCTGGTGGCCCAACTCCATATCCCAATTATGCGAATGCAGGCCATGTTGAAGG
TCAATCAGCCCTATTCATGAGAGATAACGGAATAAGTGAAGGACTGGTGTTTCACAACAATCCAGAAGGT
ACTTGTGGATTTTGCGTAAACATGACTGAGACACTTCTCCCAGAAAATGCCAAGATGACAGTTGTACCTC
CTGAAGGTTCTGGTGGATCGACAAACCTTTCAGACATTATCGAGAAAGAGACAGGCAAACAGCTAGTGAT
TCAAGAGTCCATTCTCATGCTTCCCGAAGAAGTTGAGGAAGTCATTGGGAATAAGCCGGAAAGTGACATA
CTCGTTCATACGGCTTACGATGAGAGCACGGATGAGAATGTCATGTTGCTTACCAGTGATGCACCTGAAT
ACAAACCTTGGGCTTTAGTCATCCAGGACAGCAATGGTGAGAACAAGATCAAGATGCTGTGATAACTCGA
GCGATCCTCTAGACACCCAACTTTTCTATACAAAGTTGTGAATATGAAGATGAAGATGAAATATTTGGTG
TGTCAAATAAAAAGCTTGTGTGCTTAAGTTTGTGTTTTTTTCTTGGCTTGTTGTGTTATGAATTTGTGGC
TTTTTCTAATATTAAATGAATGTAAGATCTCATTATAATGAATAAACAAATGTTTCTATAATCCATTGTG
AATGTTTTGTTGGATCTCTTCTGCAGCATATAACTACTGTATGTGCTATGGTATGGACTATGGAATATGA
TTAAAGATAAGATGGGCTCATAGAGTAAAACGAGGCGAGGGACCTATAAACCTCCCTTCATCATGCTATT
TCATGATCTATTTTATAAAATAAAGATGTAGAAAAAAGTAAGCGTAATAACCGCAAAACAAATGATTTAA
AACATGGCACATAATGAGGAGATTAAGTTCGGTTTACGTTTATTTTAGTACTAATTGTAACGTGAGACTA
CGTATCGGGAATCGCCTAATTAAAGCATTAATGCGAACCTGATTAGATTCACCGACCCTCCTATCGTGTC
GACCTTTCTGTTTCTTAGAATTTTTTGGTAGTCTATGTACTAATAATGTCAGCTTCGTATTTATTTCATA
AGCAATTTGCATTTGCAATTTGTTTTTTACTTTTATTTTTATTGTATTGTGGAATGTGGACTCGTACCAA
CATGAAGTTATATACCACCAAAAAAATTACAGTTAGTCAAAAGATTCACGAGTGAGAGCTACTTATGATT
GTCTTTTACGTATATGTCTAATTGTCTATTTGCTCAATAATCTTTGTACTTTCTTTTGTCGTTGATAAAT
CTAGAGGATCCCCCTCAACTTTTGATTCGCTATTTGCAGTGCACCTGTGGCGTTCATCACATCTTTTGTG
ACACTGTTTGCACTGGTCATTGCTATTACAAAGGACCTTCCTGATGTTGAAGGAGATCGAAAGTAAGTAA
CTGCACGCATAACCATTTTCTTTCCGCTCTTTGGCTCAATCCATTTGACAGTCAAAGACAATGTTTAACC
AGCTCCGTTTGATATATTGTCTTTATGTGTTTGTTCAAGCATGTTTAGTTAATCATGCCTTTGATTGATC
TTGAATAGGTTCCAAATATCAACCCTGGCAACAAAACTTGGAGTGAGAAACATTGCATTCCTCGGTTCTG
GACTTCTGCTAGTAAATTATGTTTCAGCCATATCACTAGCTTTCTACATGCCTCAGGTGAATTCATCTAT
TTCCGTCTTAACTATTTCGGTTAATTAAAGCACGAACACCATTACTGCATGTAGAAGCTTGATAAACTAT
CGCCACCAATTTATTTTTGTTGCGATATTGTTACTTTCCTCAGTATGCAGCTTTGAAAAGACCAACCCTC
TTATCCTTTAACAATGAACAGGTTTTTAGAGGTAGCTTGATGATTCCTGCACATGTGATCTTGGCTTCAG
GCTTAATTTTCCAGGTAAAGCATTATGAGATACTCTTATATCTCTTACATACTTTTGAGATAATGCACAA
GAACTTCATAACTATATGCTTTAGTTTCTGCATTTGACACTGCCAAATTCATTAATCTCTAATATCTTTG
TTGTTGATCTTTGGTAGACATGGGTACTAGAAAAAGCAAACTACACCAAGGTAAAATACTTTTGTACAAA
CATAAACTCGTTATCACGGAACATCAATGGAGTGTATATCTAACGGAGTGTAGAAACATTTGATTATTGC
AGGAAGCTATCTCAGGATATTATCGGTTTATATGGAATCTCTTCTACGCAGAGTATCTGTTATTCCCCTT
CCTCTAGCTTTCAATTTCATGGTGAGGATATGCAGTTTTCTTTGTATATCATTCTTCTTCTTCTTTGTAG
CTTGGAGTCAAAATCGGTTCCTTCATGTACATACATCAAGGATATGTCCTTCTGAATTTTTATATCTTGC
AATAAAAATGCTTGTACCAATTGAAACACCAGCTTTTTGAGTTCTATGATCACTGACTTGGTTCTAACCA
AAAAAAAAAAAATGTTTAATTTACATATCTAAAAGTAGGTTTAGGGAAACCTAAACAGTAAAATATTTGT
ATATTATTCGAATTTCACTCATCATAAAAACTTAAATTGCACCATAAAATTTTGTTTTACTATTAATGAT
GTAATTTGTGTAACTTAAGATAAAAATAATATTCCGTAAGTTAACCGGCTAAAACCACGTATAAACCAGG
GAACCTGTTAAACCGGTTCTTTACTGGATAAAGAAATGAAAGCCCATGTAGACAGCTCCATTAGAGCCCA
AACCCTAAATTTCTCATCTATATAAAAGGAGTGACATTAGGGTTTTTGTTCGTCCTCTTAAAGCTTCTCG
TTTTCTCTGCCGTCTCTCTCATTCGCGCGACGCAAACGATCTTCAGGTGATCTTCTTTCTCCAAATCCTC
TCTCATAACTCTGATTTCGTACTTGTGTATTTGAGCTCACGCTCTGTTTCTCTCACCACAGCCATGCCTA
AGAAGAAGAGGAAGGTTACAACTTTGTATAATAAAGTTGATAAGGAGACCGCCGCTGCCAAGTTCGAGAG
ACAGCACATGGACAGCATCGATATCGCCGATCTACGCACGCTCGGCTACAGCCAGCAGCAACAGGAGAAG
ATCAAACCGAAGGTTCGTTCGACAGTGGCGCAGCACCACGAGGCACTGGTCGGCCACGGGTTTACACACG
CGCACATCGTTGCGTTAAGCCAACACCCGGCAGCGTTAGGGACCGTCGCTGTCAAGTATCAGGACATGAT
CGCAGCGTTGCCAGAGGCGACACACGAAGCGATCGTTGGCGTCGGCAAACAGTGGTCCGGCGCACGCGCT
CTGGAGGCCTTGCTCACGGTGGCGGGAGAGTTGAGAGGTCCACCGTTACAGTTGGACACAGGCCAACTTC
TCAAGATTGCAAAACGTGGCGGCGTGACCGCAGTGGAGGCAGTGCATGCATGGCGCAATGCACTGACGGG
TGCCCCGCTCAACCTGACCCCCGACCAGGTTGTCGCTATTGCTAGTAACGGCGGAGGCAAACAGGCGCTG
GAAACAGTTCAGCGCCTCTTGCCGGTCTTGTGTCAGGACCACGGCCTGACCCCCGAACAGGTTGTCGCTA
TTGCTAGTAACGGCGGAGGCAAACAGGCGCTGGAAACAGTTCAGCGCCTCTTGCCGGTCTTGTGTCAGGC
CCACGGCCTGACCCCAGACCAAGTTGTCGCGATTGCAAGCAACAACGGAGGCAAACAAGCCTTAGAAACA
GTCCAGAGATTGTTGCCTGTGCTGTGCCAAGCCCACGGCCTGACCCCAGCCCAAGTTGTCGCGATTGCAA
GCAACAACGGAGGCAAACAAGCCTTAGAAACAGTCCAGAGATTGTTGCCGGTGCTGTGCCAAGACCACGG
CCTGACCCCCGACCAGGTTGTCGCTATTGCTAGTAACGGCGGAGGCAAACAGGCGCTGGAAACAGTTCAG
CGCCTCTTGCCGGTCTTGTGTCAGGACCACGGCCTGACCCCAGAACAAGTTGTCGCGATTGCAAGCAACA
ACGGAGGCAAACAAGCCTTAGAAACAGTCCAGAGATTGTTGCCGGTGCTGTGCCAAGCCCACGGCCTGAC
CCCGGACCAGGTGGTTGCAATCGCGTCACACGATGGGGGAAAGCAGGCCCTAGAAACCGTTCAGCGACTC
CTGCCCGTCCTGTGCCAGGCCCACGGCCTGACCCCAGCCCAGGTTGTGGCCATCGCCAGCAACATAGGTG
GCAAGCAGGCCCTCGAAACCGTCCAGAGACTGTTACCGGTTCTCTGCCAGGACCACGGCCTGACCCCAGA
CCAGGTTGTGGCCATCGCCAGCAACATAGGTGGCAAGCAGGCCCTCGAAACCGTCCAGAGACTGTTACCG
GTTCTCTGCCAGGACCACGGCCTGACCCCCGAACAGGTTGTCGCTATTGCTAGTAACGGCGGAGGCAAAC
AGGCGCTGGAAACAGTTCAGCGCCTCTTGCCGGTCTTGTGTCAGGCCCACGGCCTGACCCCAGACCAGGT
TGTGGCCATCGCCAGCAACATAGGTGGCAAGCAGGCCCTCGAAACCGTCCAGAGACTGTTACCGGTTCTC
TGCCAGGCCCACGGCCTGACCCCCGCCCAGGTTGTCGCTATTGCTAGTAACGGCGGAGGCAAACAGGCGC
TGGAAACAGTTCAGCGCCTCTTGCCGGTCTTGTGTCAGGACCACGGCCTGACCCCGGACCAGGTGGTTGC
AATCGCGTCACACGATGGGGGAAAGCAGGCCCTAGAAACCGTTCAGCGACTCCTGCCCGTCCTGTGCCAG
GACCACGGCCTGACCCCAGAACAGGTTGTGGCCATCGCCAGCAACATAGGTGGCAAGCAGGCCCTCGAAA
CCGTCCAGAGACTGTTACCGGTTCTCTGCCAGGCCCACGGCCTGACCCCGGACCAGGTGGTTGCAATCGC
GTCACACGATGGGGGAAAGCAGGCCCTAGAAACCGTTCAGCGACTCCTGCCCGTCCTGTGCCAGGCCCAC
GGCCTGACCCCAGCCCAGGTTGTGGCCATCGCCAGCAACATAGGTGGCAAGCAGGCCCTCGAAACCGTCC
AGAGACTGTTACCGGTTCTCTGCCAGGACCACGGCCTGACCCCAGACCAAGTTGTCGCGATTGCAAGCAA
CAACGGAGGCAAACAAGCCTTAGAAACAGTCCAGAGATTGTTGCCGGTGCTGTGCCAAGACCACGGCCTG
ACCCCAGAACAGGTTGTGGCCATCGCCAGCAACATAGGTGGCAAGCAGGCCCTCGAAACCGTCCAGAGAC
TGTTACCGGTTCTCTGCCAGGCCCACGGCCTGACCCCTGAGCAGGTAGTGGCTATTGCATCCCACGACGG
GGGCAGACCCGCACTGGAGTCAATTGTTGCCCAGTTATCTCGCCCTGATCCGGCGTTGGCCGCGTTGACC
AACGACCACCTCGTCGCCTTGGCCTGCCTCGGCGGGCGTCCTGCGCTGGATGCAGTGAAAAAGGGATTGG
GGGGTTCTGCGATTCCAGTTAAGAGAGGAGCTACAGGAGAAACGAAAGTCTTTACTGGGAATTCCAATTC
TCCCAAATCACCGACTAAAGGCGGATGTAGTGGTGGTAGT
Features (pLannotate 1.2.2; 42 found; start..end, strand, type, name):
      1..249     +  CDS            UGI: UNGI_BPPB2 - Experimental evidence at protein level: Swiss-Prot protein existence level 1. This protein binds specifically and reversibly to the host uracil-DNA glycosylase, preventing removal of uracil residues from PBS2 DNA by the host uracil-excision repair system. From Bacillus phage PBS2 (Bacteriophage PBS2).
    274..298     -  protein_bind   attB2: mutant version of attB; recombination site for the Gateway® BP reaction BP Clonase™
    369..528     +  polyA_signal   CaMV poly(A) signal (fragment): cauliflower mosaic virus polyadenylation signal
    996..1520    -  CDS            MSR4 (fragment): MSRA4_ARATH - Also known as PMSR, PMSR4. Experimental evidence at protein level: Swiss-Prot protein existence level 1. Catalyzes the reduction of methionine sulfoxide (MetSO) to methionine in proteins. Plays a protective role against oxidative stress by restoring activity to proteins that have been inactivated by methionine oxidation. Prevents the methionine sulfoxidation of the heat shock protein HSP21 and its subsequent inactivation. MSRA family specifically reduces the MetSO S-enantiomer. From Arabidopsis thaliana (Mouse-ear cress).
   2062..2778    +  CDS            OLEO2_BRANA: Experimental evidence at protein level: Swiss-Prot protein existence level 1. May have a structural role to stabilize the lipid body during desiccation of the seed by preventing coalescence of the oil. Probably interacts with both lipid and phospholipid moieties of lipid bodies. May also provide recognition signals for specific lipase anchorage in lipolysis during seedling growth. From Brassica napus (Rape).
   2796..2820    -  protein_bind   attB2: mutant version of attB; recombination site for the Gateway® BP reaction BP Clonase™
   2833..3546    +  CDS            EGFP: EGFP is a basic (constitutively fluorescent) green fluorescent protein published in 1996, derived from Aequorea victoria. It is reported to be a rapidly-maturing weak dimer with moderate acid sensitivity.
   3556..3632    +  CDS            GUS (fragment): β-glucuronidase; uidA (or gusA) from E. coli
   3627..3723    +  CDS            GUS (fragment): β-glucuronidase; uidA (or gusA) from E. coli
   3800..3959    +  polyA_signal   CaMV poly(A) signal (fragment): cauliflower mosaic virus polyadenylation signal
   4072..4251    +  promoter       NOS promoter: nopaline synthase promoter
   4285..5076    +  CDS            neo: KKA2_KLEPN - Also known as kan, nptII. Experimental evidence at protein level: Swiss-Prot protein existence level 1. Resistance to kanamycin, neomycin, paromomycin, ribostamycin, butirosin and gentamicin B. From Klebsiella pneumoniae.
   5119..5371    +  terminator     NOS terminator: nopaline synthase terminator and poly(A) signal
   5464..5488    -  misc_feature   LB T-DNA repeat: left border repeat from nopaline C58 T-DNA
   5747..5770    +  promoter       Pc promoter (fragment): intI1 (promoter lies within the coding sequence); class 1 integron promoter
   5946..6002    +  CDS            GmR (fragment): gentamycin acetyltransferase; aacC1; confers resistance to gentamycin
   6013..6800    +  CDS            SmR (fragment): aminoglycoside adenylyltransferase (Murphy, 1985); aadA; confers resistance to spectinomycin and streptomycin
   7046..7634    +  rep_origin     ori: high-copy-number ColE1/pMB1/pBR322/pUC origin of replication
   7820..7960    -  misc_feature   bom: basis of mobility region from pBR322
   8062..8101    -  CDS            rop (fragment): Rop protein, which maintains plasmids at low copy number; rop
   8304..8498    -  rep_origin     pVS1 oriV: origin of replication for the Pseudomonas plasmid pVS1 (Heeb et al., 2000)
   8564..9637    -  CDS            pVS1 RepA: replication protein from the Pseudomonas plasmid pVS1 (Heeb et al., 2000)
  10066..10695   -  CDS            pVS1 StaA: stability protein from the Pseudomonas plasmid pVS1 (Heeb et al., 2000)
  11255..11656   -  CDS            Y4CG_SINFN (fragment): Protein inferred from homology: Swiss-Prot protein existence level 3. From Sinorhizobium fredii (strain NBRC 101917 / NGR234).
  12026..12050   -  misc_feature   RB T-DNA repeat: right border repeat from nopaline C58 T-DNA
  12136..12507   +  CDS            HST (fragment): HSTC_ARATH - Also known as HPT2, VTE2-2. Experimental evidence at protein level: Swiss-Prot protein existence level 1. Involved in the synthesis of plastoquinone-9. Can use both homogentisic acid and 2,5-dihydroxyphenylacetic acid gamma-lactone as prenyl acceptors, and solanesyl diphosphate > farnesyl diphosphate > geranylgeranyl diphosphate >> phytyl diphosphate as prenyl donors. Do not catalyze the decardoxylation of homogentisate uncoupled from prenylation. From Arabidopsis thaliana (Mouse-ear cress).
  12659..12742   +  CDS            HST (fragment): HSTC_ARATH - Also known as HPT2, VTE2-2. Experimental evidence at protein level: Swiss-Prot protein existence level 1. Involved in the synthesis of plastoquinone-9. Can use both homogentisic acid and 2,5-dihydroxyphenylacetic acid gamma-lactone as prenyl acceptors, and solanesyl diphosphate > farnesyl diphosphate > geranylgeranyl diphosphate >> phytyl diphosphate as prenyl donors. Do not catalyze the decardoxylation of homogentisate uncoupled from prenylation. From Arabidopsis thaliana (Mouse-ear cress).
  13008..13082   +  CDS            HST (fragment): HSTC_ARATH - Also known as HPT2, VTE2-2. Experimental evidence at protein level: Swiss-Prot protein existence level 1. Involved in the synthesis of plastoquinone-9. Can use both homogentisic acid and 2,5-dihydroxyphenylacetic acid gamma-lactone as prenyl acceptors, and solanesyl diphosphate > farnesyl diphosphate > geranylgeranyl diphosphate >> phytyl diphosphate as prenyl donors. Do not catalyze the decardoxylation of homogentisate uncoupled from prenylation. From Arabidopsis thaliana (Mouse-ear cress).
  13808..13832   +  protein_bind   attB1: mutant version of attB; recombination site for the Gateway® BP reaction BP Clonase™
  13835..13861   +  CDS            3xHA (fragment): three tandem HA epitope tags
  13871..14377   +  CDS            avrBs3 (fragment): AVRB3_XANEU - Experimental evidence at protein level: Swiss-Prot protein existence level 1. Avirulence protein. Acts as a transcription factor in C.annuum plants. In susceptible plants lacking the Bs3 resistance gene induces expression of a number of genes, including genes homologous to a family of auxin-induced genes, alpha-expansin genes, pectate lyase, anthocyanidin glucoside rhamnosyl transferase and at least one transcription factor, UPA20. Their expression leads to plant hypertrophy in mesophyll cells, probably mainly mediated by UPA20 (PubMed:17962565). In resistant plants induces the h
  15866..15985   +  CDS            avrBs3 (fragment): AVRB3_XANEU - Experimental evidence at protein level: Swiss-Prot protein existence level 1. Avirulence protein. Acts as a transcription factor in C.annuum plants. In susceptible plants lacking the Bs3 resistance gene induces expression of a number of genes, including genes homologous to a family of auxin-induced genes, alpha-expansin genes, pectate lyase, anthocyanidin glucoside rhamnosyl transferase and at least one transcription factor, UPA20. Their expression leads to plant hypertrophy in mesophyll cells, probably mainly mediated by UPA20 (PubMed:17962565). In resistant plants induces the h
  15986..16321   +  CDS            dddA (fragment): DDDA_BURC1 - Experimental evidence at protein level: Swiss-Prot protein existence level 1. Toxic component of a toxin-immunity protein module, which functions as a cellular contact-dependent growth inhibition (CDI) system. CDI modules allow bacteria to communicate with and inhibit the growth of closely related neighboring bacteria in a contact-dependent fashion. Bacteria that have this module inhibit or kill bacteria without it, giving them a growth advantage. Probably specifically inhibited by cognate immunity protein DddI (Probable). The C-terminal 163 residue fragment has double-stranded DN
  16331..16579   +  CDS            UGI: UNGI_BPPB2 - Experimental evidence at protein level: Swiss-Prot protein existence level 1. This protein binds specifically and reversibly to the host uracil-DNA glycosylase, preventing removal of uracil residues from PBS2 DNA by the host uracil-excision repair system. From Bacillus phage PBS2 (Bacteriophage PBS2).
  16608..16628   -  protein_bind   attB4: mutant version of attB; core recombination site for the Gateway® BP reaction BP Clonase™
  16633..16881   +  terminator     HSP terminator: efficient transcription terminator from the Arabidopsis thaliana heat shock protein 18.2 gene (Nagaya et al., 2010)
  17468..17839   +  CDS            HST (fragment): HSTC_ARATH - Also known as HPT2, VTE2-2. Experimental evidence at protein level: Swiss-Prot protein existence level 1. Involved in the synthesis of plastoquinone-9. Can use both homogentisic acid and 2,5-dihydroxyphenylacetic acid gamma-lactone as prenyl acceptors, and solanesyl diphosphate > farnesyl diphosphate > geranylgeranyl diphosphate >> phytyl diphosphate as prenyl donors. Do not catalyze the decardoxylation of homogentisate uncoupled from prenylation. From Arabidopsis thaliana (Mouse-ear cress).
  17991..18074   +  CDS            HST (fragment): HSTC_ARATH - Also known as HPT2, VTE2-2. Experimental evidence at protein level: Swiss-Prot protein existence level 1. Involved in the synthesis of plastoquinone-9. Can use both homogentisic acid and 2,5-dihydroxyphenylacetic acid gamma-lactone as prenyl acceptors, and solanesyl diphosphate > farnesyl diphosphate > geranylgeranyl diphosphate >> phytyl diphosphate as prenyl donors. Do not catalyze the decardoxylation of homogentisate uncoupled from prenylation. From Arabidopsis thaliana (Mouse-ear cress).
  18340..18414   +  CDS            HST (fragment): HSTC_ARATH - Also known as HPT2, VTE2-2. Experimental evidence at protein level: Swiss-Prot protein existence level 1. Involved in the synthesis of plastoquinone-9. Can use both homogentisic acid and 2,5-dihydroxyphenylacetic acid gamma-lactone as prenyl acceptors, and solanesyl diphosphate > farnesyl diphosphate > geranylgeranyl diphosphate >> phytyl diphosphate as prenyl donors. Do not catalyze the decardoxylation of homogentisate uncoupled from prenylation. From Arabidopsis thaliana (Mouse-ear cress).
  19129..19149   +  protein_bind   attB3: mutant version of attB; core recombination site for the Gateway® BP reaction BP Clonase™
  19209..19715   +  CDS            avrBs3 (fragment): AVRB3_XANEU - Experimental evidence at protein level: Swiss-Prot protein existence level 1. Avirulence protein. Acts as a transcription factor in C.annuum plants. In susceptible plants lacking the Bs3 resistance gene induces expression of a number of genes, including genes homologous to a family of auxin-induced genes, alpha-expansin genes, pectate lyase, anthocyanidin glucoside rhamnosyl transferase and at least one transcription factor, UPA20. Their expression leads to plant hypertrophy in mesophyll cells, probably mainly mediated by UPA20 (PubMed:17962565). In resistant plants induces the h
  21510..21656   +  CDS            avrBs3 (fragment): AVRB3_XANEU - Experimental evidence at protein level: Swiss-Prot protein existence level 1. Avirulence protein. Acts as a transcription factor in C.annuum plants. In susceptible plants lacking the Bs3 resistance gene induces expression of a number of genes, including genes homologous to a family of auxin-induced genes, alpha-expansin genes, pectate lyase, anthocyanidin glucoside rhamnosyl transferase and at least one transcription factor, UPA20. Their expression leads to plant hypertrophy in mesophyll cells, probably mainly mediated by UPA20 (PubMed:17962565). In resistant plants induces the h
