[The description below was written by a language model from this plasmid's Addgene catalogue record and pLannotate feature annotations shown in this document.]
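Description:
nTALECD for_TUB4S351F_1397NC is a Ti binary plant expression vector of about 21.7 kb, built on the pK7WG2 backbone by multisite Gateway cloning and intended for Agrobacterium-mediated T-DNA delivery. Outside the T-DNA borders it carries a high-copy ColE1/pUC-type origin with a bom site for propagation in E. coli. The pVS1 oriV, RepA and StaA functions allow replication and stable maintenance in Agrobacterium. An aadA (SmR) gene provides spectinomycin selection in bacteria.

Between the right and left border repeats sit two parallel expression units that together make up a nuclear-targeted TALE cytidine deaminase pair. Each unit encodes a TALE DNA-binding array, annotated as avrBs3-derived N- and C-terminal fragments flanking an unannotated repeat region. Each array is fused to a uracil glycosylase inhibitor (UGI). The first unit has an HA tag fragment and an annotated DddA fragment, and it ends in the Arabidopsis HSP18.2 terminator. The second unit spans the sequence origin and ends in a CaMV poly(A) signal; a DddA portion is not annotated there. "1397NC" presumably refers to the split position and orientation of the DddA halves, so that deaminase activity is restored only when both TALEs bind adjacent sites.

No promoter is annotated for either unit. Identical Arabidopsis genomic regions, matched only as HST gene fragments, lie upstream of each, and the record does not name them. The T-DNA also holds a NOS promoter–nptII–NOS terminator cassette for kanamycin selection in plants. An oleosin–EGFP fusion is also present, presumably as a seed fluorescence marker for transgene screening. The stated purpose is specific C-to-T editing in the AtTUB4 coding sequence to introduce an amino acid change, S351F according to the construct name.
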