Addgene plasmid #193382: nTALECD for_TUB4S351F_1397NC
Purpose: nTALECD (1397NC) expression vector
Depositing lab: Shin-ichi Arimura. Depositing organization: The University of Tokyo. Publication: TALE-based C-to-T base editor for multiple homologous genes with flexible precision. Hosoda A, Nakazato I, Okuno M, Itoh T, Takanashi H, Tsutsumi N, Arimura SI. Plant Biotechnol (Tokyo). 2024 Dec 25;41(4):357-365. doi: 10.5511/plantbiotechnology.24.0510a. PubMed 40083573.
Backbone
  Vector backbone: pK7WG2
  Vector type: Plant Expression
Growth in bacteria
  Bacterial resistance: Spectinomycin, 50 μg/mL
  Growth temperature: 37°C
  Growth strain: DH5alpha
  Copy number: High Copy
Gene/Insert
  Gene/Insert name: For specific C-to-T base editing to introduce an amino acid mutation in the coding sequence of AtTUB4.
  Species: Synthetic
  Cloning method: Gateway Cloning
Terms and licenses: Academic/Nonprofit Terms; Industry Terms: Not Available to Industry
Depositor comments: Ti binary vector constructed by multisite Gateway. Please visit https://doi.org/10.1101/2023.02.27.530312 for bioRxiv preprint.
How to cite: nTALECD for_TUB4S351F_1397NC was a gift from Shin-ichi Arimura (Addgene plasmid # 193382 ; http://n2t.net/addgene:193382 ; RRID:Addgene_193382)
